Addgene plasmid #226586: Lenti-E4-ABE-Cas9n-puro
Purpose: Express E4-ABE in mammalian cells
Depositing lab: Gang Wang. Depositing organization: Guangzhou University. Publication: Evolved cytidine and adenine base editors with high precision and minimized off-target activity by a continuous directed evolution system in mammalian cells. Zhao N, Zhou J, Tao T, Wang Q, Tang J, Li D, Gou S, Guan Z, Olajide JS, Lin J, Wang S, Li X, Zhou J, Gao Z, Wang G. Nat Commun. 2024 Sep 17;15(1):8140. doi: 10.1038/s41467-024-52483-3. PubMed 39289397.
Backbone
  Vector backbone: Adapted from lentiCRISPRv1
  Vector type: Mammalian Expression, CRISPR
  Selectable markers: Puromycin
Growth in bacteria
  Bacterial resistance: Ampicillin, 100 μg/mL
  Growth temperature: 30°C
  Growth strain: NEB Stable
  Copy number: Unknown
Gene/Insert
  Gene/Insert name: E4-ABE
Terms and licenses: Academic/Nonprofit Terms; Industry Terms: Not Available to Industry
How to cite: Lenti-E4-ABE-Cas9n-puro was a gift from Gang Wang (Addgene plasmid # 226586 ; http://n2t.net/addgene:226586 ; RRID:Addgene_226586)
