[The description below was written by a language model from this plasmid's Addgene catalogue record and pLannotate feature annotations shown in this document.]
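Description:
Lenti-E4-ABE-Cas9n-puro is a third-generation-style, self-inactivating HIV-1 lentiviral transfer plasmid, adapted from lentiCRISPRv1, for expressing the E4-ABE adenine base editor in mammalian cells. In bacteria it is maintained through a high-copy ColE1/pUC-type origin and selected with ampicillin via the β-lactamase gene. An f1 origin, an SV40 origin, and remnants of a lac/T7/T3 cloning region also sit in the backbone. The viral portion comprises an RSV promoter driving a truncated 5' LTR, the Ψ packaging signal with a gag fragment, the Rev response element, the cPPT/CTS, and a ΔU3 3' LTR followed by an SV40 polyadenylation signal. Together these allow Rev-dependent production of genomic RNA in packaging cells, its encapsidation, and integration of a provirus whose LTR promoter activity is disabled.

The payload is driven by the EF-1α core promoter. It consists of a TadA-derived adenosine deaminase coding region placed upstream of a Streptococcus pyogenes Cas9 coding sequence, which the plasmid name indicates is the nickase form. This is the standard adenine base editor architecture, in which the guide-directed Cas9 nickase positions the deaminase to convert adenine to inosine and so produce A•T-to-G•C changes without a double-strand break. The specific mutations defining the E4 variant are not given in the record, though the associated publication describes editors evolved for higher precision and reduced off-target activity. A puromycin N-acetyltransferase gene follows Cas9 for selection of transduced cells; the element linking the two is not annotated. A WPRE downstream enhances transcript expression. No U6 promoter or guide RNA scaffold is annotated, so the guide apparently must be supplied separately.
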