Features (pLannotate 1.2.2; 27 found; start..end, strand, type, name):
     17..243     +  promoter       RSV promoter: Rous sarcoma virus enhancer/promoter
    244..424     +  LTR            5' LTR (truncated): truncated 5' long terminal repeat (LTR) from HIV-1
    471..596     +  misc_feature   HIV-1 Ψ: packaging signal of human immunodeficiency virus type 1
    580..943     +  CDS            HIV-1 gag (fragment): gag protein from human immunodeficiency virus 1; gag
   1089..1322    +  misc_feature   RRE: The Rev response element (RRE) of HIV-1 allows for Rev-dependent mRNA export from the nucleus to the cytoplasm.
   1699..1725    +  CDS            Rev (fragment): human immunodeficiency virus 1 (HIV-1) Rev protein; rev; enhances nuclear export of unspliced and incompletely spliced viral mRNAs
   1735..1852    +  misc_feature   cPPT/CTS: central polypurine tract and central termination sequence of HIV-1
   1921..2132    +  promoter       EF-1α core promoter: core promoter for human elongation factor EF-1α
   2215..2706    +  CDS            tadA: TADA_ECOLI - Also known as yfhC. Experimental evidence at protein level: Swiss-Prot protein existence level 1. Catalyzes the deamination of adenosine to inosine at the wobble position 34 of tRNA(Arg2). Essential for cell viability. From Escherichia coli (strain K12).
   2809..6908    +  CDS            Cas9 (fragment): Cas9 (Csn1) endonuclease from the Streptococcus pyogenes Type II CRISPR/Cas system generates RNA-guided double strand breaks in DNA
   7015..7614    +  CDS            PuroR (fragment): puromycin N-acetyltransferase; pac from Streptomyces; confers resistance to puromycin
   7630..8218    +  misc_feature   WPRE: woodchuck hepatitis virus posttranscriptional regulatory element
   8269..8288    +  misc_feature   cPPT/CTS (fragment): central polypurine tract and central termination sequence of HIV-1
   8290..8523    +  LTR            3' LTR (ΔU3): self-inactivating 3' long terminal repeat (LTR) from HIV-1
   8601..8722    +  polyA_signal   SV40 poly(A) signal: SV40 polyadenylation signal
   8762..8897    +  rep_origin     SV40 ori: SV40 origin of replication
   8918..8936    -  promoter       T7 promoter: promoter for bacteriophage T7 RNA polymerase
   8944..9099    +  CDS            lacZα (fragment): LacZα fragment of β-galactosidase; lacZ fragment
   9104..9532    +  rep_origin     f1 ori (sequence partly withheld): f1 bacteriophage origin of replication; arrow indicates direction of (+) strand synthesis
   9585..9689    +  promoter       AmpR promoter: bla
   9690..10550   +  CDS            AmpR: β-lactamase; bla; confers resistance to ampicillin, carbenicillin, and related antibiotics
  10721..11309   +  rep_origin     ori: high-copy-number ColE1/pMB1/pBR322/pUC origin of replication
  11492..11584   +  CDS            lacI (fragment): lac repressor; lacI; The lac repressor binds to the lac operator to inhibit transcription in E. coli. This inhibition can be relieved by adding lactose or isopropyl-β-D-thiogalactopyranoside (IPTG).
  11597..11618   +  protein_bind   CAP binding site: CAP binding activates transcription in the presence of cAMP. E. coli catabolite activator protein
  11633..11663   +  promoter       lac promoter: promoter for the E. coli lac operon
  11667..11689   +  protein_bind   lac operator (fragment): The lac repressor binds to the lac operator to inhibit transcription in E. coli. This inhibition can be relieved by adding lactose or isopropyl-β-D-thiogalactopyranoside (IPTG). lac repressor encoded by lacI
  11732..11750   +  promoter       T3 promoter: promoter for bacteriophage T3 RNA polymerase
>Addgene plasmid #226586 | Lenti-E4-ABE-Cas9n-puro | addgene full sequence | sequence record 460276 | Addgene NGS Result
GGAGCTGCAAGCTTAATGTAGTCTTATGCAATACTCTTGTAGTCTTGCAACATGGTAACGATGAGTTAGC
AACATGCCTTACAAGGAGAGAAAAAGCACCGTGCATGCCGATTGGTGGAAGTAAGGTGGTACGATCGTGC
CTTATTAGGAAGGCAACAGACGGGTCTGACATGGATTGGACGAACCACTGAATTGCCGCATTGCAGAGAT
ATTGTATTTAAGTGCCTAGCTCGATACATAAACGGGTCTCTCTGGTTAGACCAGATCTGAGCCTGGGAGC
TCTCTGGCTAACTAGGGAACCCACTGCTTAAGCCTCAATAAAGCTTGCCTTGAGTGCTTCAAGTAGTGTG
TGCCCGTCTGTTGTGTGACTCTGGTAACTAGAGATCCCTCAGACCCTTTTAGTCAGTGTGGAAAATCTCT
AGCAGTGGCGCCCGAACAGGGACTTGAAAGCGAAAGGGAAACCAGAGGAGCTCTCTCGACGCAGGACTCG
GCTTGCTGAAGCGCGCACGGCAAGAGGCGAGGGGCGGCGACTGGTGAGTACGCCAAAAATTTTGACTAGC
GGAGGCTAGAAGGAGAGAGATGGGTGCGAGAGCGTCAGTATTAAGCGGGGGAGAATTAGATCGCGATGGG
AAAAAATTCGGTTAAGGCCAGGGGGAAAGAAAAAATATAAATTAAAACATATAGTATGGGCAAGCAGGGA
GCTAGAACGATTCGCAGTTAATCCTGGCCTGTTAGAAACATCAGAAGGCTGTAGACAAATACTGGGACAG
CTACAACCATCCCTTCAGACAGGATCAGAAGAACTTAGATCATTATATAATACAGTAGCAACCCTCTATT
GTGTGCATCAAAGGATAGAGATAAAAGACACCAAGGAAGCTTTAGACAAGATAGAGGAAGAGCAAAACAA
AAGTAAGACCACCGCACAGCAAGCGGCCGCTGATCTTCAGACCTGGAGGAGGAGATATGAGGGACAATTG
GAGAAGTGAATTATATAAATATAAAGTAGTAAAAATTGAACCATTAGGAGTAGCACCCACCAAGGCAAAG
AGAAGAGTGGTGCAGAGAGAAAAAAGAGCAGTGGGAATAGGAGCTTTGTTCCTTGGGTTCTTGGGAGCAG
CAGGAAGCACTATGGGCGCAGCGTCAATGACGCTGACGGTACAGGCCAGACAATTATTGTCTGGTATAGT
GCAGCAGCAGAACAATTTGCTGAGGGCTATTGAGGCGCAACAGCATCTGTTGCAACTCACAGTCTGGGGC
ATCAAGCAGCTCCAGGCAAGAATCCTGGCTGTGGAAAGATACCTAAAGGATCAACAGCTCCTGGGGATTT
GGGGTTGCTCTGGAAAACTCATTTGCACCACTGCTGTGCCTTGGAATGCTAGTTGGAGTAATAAATCTCT
GGAACAGATTTGGAATCACACGACCTGGATGGAGTGGGACAGAGAAATTAACAATTACACAAGCTTAATA
CACTCCTTAATTGAAGAATCGCAAAACCAGCAAGAAAAGAATGAACAAGAATTATTGGAATTAGATAAAT
GGGCAAGTTTGTGGAATTGGTTTAACATAACAAATTGGCTGTGGTATATAAAATTATTCATAATGATAGT
AGGAGGCTTGGTAGGTTTAAGAATAGTTTTTGCTGTACTTTCTATAGTGAATAGAGTTAGGCAGGGATAT
TCACCATTATCGTTTCAGACCCACCTCCCAACCCCGAGGGGACCCAGACCACAATTTTAAAAGAAAAGGG
GGGATTGGGGGGTACAGTGCAGGGGAAAGAATAGTAGACATAATAGCAACAGACATACAAACTAAAGAAT
TACAAAAACAAATTACAAAAATTCAAAATTTTCGGGTTTATTACAGGGACAGCAGAGATCCACTTTGGCG
CCGGCTCGAGTGGCTCCGGTGCCCGTCAGTGGGCAGAGCGCACATCGCCCACAGTCCCCGAGAAGTTGGG
GGGAGGGGTCGGCAATTGAACCGGTGCCTAGAGAAGGTGGCGCGGGGTAAACTGGGAAAGTGATGTCGTG
TACTGGCTCCGCCTTTTTCCCGAGGGTGGGGGAGAACCGTATATAAGTGCAGTAGTCGCCGTGAACGTTC
TTTTTCGCAACGGGTTTGCCGCCAGAACACAGGTGTCGTGACGCGGGATCCGCCACCATGAAACGGACAG
CCGACGGAAGCGAGTTCGAGTCACCAAAGAAGAAGCGGAAAGTCTCTGAGGTGGAGTTTTCCCACGAGTA
CTGGATGAGACATGCCCTGACCCTGGCCAAGAGGGCACGGGATGAGAGGGAGGTGCCTGTGGGAGCCGTG
CTGGTGCTGAACGATAGAGTGATCGGCGAGGGCTGGAACAGAGCCATCGGCCTGCACGACCCAACAGCCC
ATGCCGAAATTATGGCCCTGAGACAGGGCGGCCTGGTCATGCAGAACTACAGACTGATTGACGCCACCCT
GTACGTGACATTCGAGCCTTGCGTGATGTGCGCCGGCGCCATGATCCACTCTAGGATCGGCCGCGTGGTG
TTTGGATGGAGAAATTCTAAAAGAGGCGCCGCAGGCTCCCTGATGAACGTGCCGAACTACCCCGGCATGA
ATCACCGCGTCGAAATTACCGAGGGAATCCTGGCAGATGAATGTGCCGCCCTGCTGTGCGATTTCTATCG
GATGCCTAGACAGGTGTTCAATGCTCAGAAGAAGGCCCAGAGCTCCATCAACTCCGGAGGATCTAGCGGA
GGCTCCTCTGGCTCTGAGACACCTGGCACAAGCGAGAGCGCAACACCTGAAAGCAGCGGGGGCAGCAGCG
GGGGGTCAGACAAGAAGTACAGCATCGGCCTGGCCATCGGCACCAACTCTGTGGGCTGGGCCGTGATCAC
CGACGAGTACAAGGTGCCCAGCAAGAAATTCAAGGTGCTGGGCAACACCGACCGGCACAGCATCAAGAAG
AACCTGATCGGAGCCCTGCTGTTCGACAGCGGCGAAACAGCCGAGGCCACCCGGCTGAAGAGAACCGCCA
GAAGAAGATACACCAGACGGAAGAACCGGATCTGCTATCTGCAAGAGATCTTCAGCAACGAGATGGCCAA
GGTGGACGACAGCTTCTTCCACAGACTGGAAGAGTCCTTCCTGGTGGAAGAGGATAAGAAGCACGAGCGG
CACCCCATCTTCGGCAACATCGTGGACGAGGTGGCCTACCACGAGAAGTACCCCACCATCTACCACCTGA
GAAAGAAACTGGTGGACAGCACCGACAAGGCCGACCTGCGGCTGATCTATCTGGCCCTGGCCCACATGAT
CAAGTTCCGGGGCCACTTCCTGATCGAGGGCGACCTGAACCCCGACAACAGCGACGTGGACAAGCTGTTC
ATCCAGCTGGTGCAGACCTACAACCAGCTGTTCGAGGAAAACCCCATCAACGCCAGCGGCGTGGACGCCA
AGGCCATCCTGTCTGCCAGACTGAGCAAGAGCAGACGGCTGGAAAATCTGATCGCCCAGCTGCCCGGCGA
GAAGAAGAATGGCCTGTTCGGAAACCTGATTGCCCTGAGCCTGGGCCTGACCCCCAACTTCAAGAGCAAC
TTCGACCTGGCCGAGGATGCCAAACTGCAGCTGAGCAAGGACACCTACGACGACGACCTGGACAACCTGC
TGGCCCAGATCGGCGACCAGTACGCCGACCTGTTTCTGGCCGCCAAGAACCTGTCCGACGCCATCCTGCT
GAGCGACATCCTGAGAGTGAACACCGAGATCACCAAGGCCCCCCTGAGCGCCTCTATGATCAAGAGATAC
GACGAGCACCACCAGGACCTGACCCTGCTGAAAGCTCTCGTGCGGCAGCAGCTGCCTGAGAAGTACAAAG
AGATTTTCTTCGACCAGAGCAAGAACGGCTACGCCGGCTACATTGACGGCGGAGCCAGCCAGGAAGAGTT
CTACAAGTTCATCAAGCCCATCCTGGAAAAGATGGACGGCACCGAGGAACTGCTCGTGAAGCTGAACAGA
GAGGACCTGCTGCGGAAGCAGCGGACCTTCGACAACGGCAGCATCCCCCACCAGATCCACCTGGGAGAGC
TGCACGCCATTCTGCGGCGGCAGGAAGATTTTTACCCATTCCTGAAGGACAACCGGGAAAAGATCGAGAA
GATCCTGACCTTCCACATCCCCTACTACGTGGGCCCTCTGGCCAGGGGAAACAGCAGATTCGCCTGGATG
ACCAGAAAGAGCGAGGAAACCATCACCCCCTGGAACTTCGAGGAAGTGGTGGACAAGGGCGCTTCCGCCC
AGAGCTTCATCGAGCGGATGACCAACTTCGATAAGAACCTGCCCAACGAGAAGGTGCTGCCCAAGCACAG
CCTGCTGTACGAGTACTTCACCGTGTATAACGAGCTGACCAAAGTGAAATACGTGACCGAGGGAATGAGA
AAGCCCGCCTTCCTGAGCGGCGAGCAGAAAAAGGCCATCGTGGACCTGCTGTTCAAGACCAACCGGAAAG
TGACCGTGAAGCAGCTGAAAGAGGACTACTTCAAGAAAATCGAGTGCTTCGACTCCGTGGAAATCTCCGG
CGTGGAAGATCGGTTCAACGCCTCCCTGGGCACATACCACGATCTGCTGAAAATTATCAAGGACAAGGAC
TTCCTGGACAATGAGGAAAACGAGGACATTCTGGAAGATATCGTGCTGACCCTGACACTGTTTGAGGACA
GAGAGATGATCGAGGAACGGCTGAAAACCTATGCCCACCTGTTCGACGACAAAGTGATGAAGCAGCTGAA
GCGGCGGAGATACACCGGCTGGGGCAGGCTGAGCCGGAAGCTGATCAACGGCATCCGGGACAAGCAGTCC
GGCAAGACAATCCTGGATTTCCTGAAGTCCGACGGCTTCGCCAACAGAAACTTCATGCAGCTGATCCACG
ACGACAGCCTGACCTTTAAAGAGGACATCCAGAAAGCCCAGGTGTCCGGCCAGGGCGATAGCCTGCACGA
GCACATTGCCAATCTGGCCGGCAGCCCCGCCATTAAGAAGGGCATCCTGCAGACAGTGAAGGTGGTGGAC
GAGCTCGTGAAAGTGATGGGCCGGCACAAGCCCGAGAACATCGTGATCGAAATGGCCAGAGAGAACCAGA
CCACCCAGAAGGGACAGAAGAACAGCCGCGAGAGAATGAAGCGGATCGAAGAGGGCATCAAAGAGCTGGG
CAGCCAGATCCTGAAAGAACACCCAGTGGAAAACACCCAGCTGCAGAACGAGAAGCTGTACCTGTACTAC
CTGCAGAATGGGCGGGATATGTACGTGGACCAGGAACTGGACATCAACCGGCTGTCCGACTACGATGTGG
ACCATATCGTGCCTCAGAGCTTTCTGAAGGACGACTCCATCGACAACAAGGTGCTGACCAGAAGCGACAA
GAACCGGGGCAAGAGCGACAACGTGCCCTCCGAAGAGGTCGTGAAGAAGATGAAGAACTACTGGCGGCAG
CTGCTGAACGCCAAGCTGATTACCCAGAGAAAGTTCGACAATCTGACCAAGGCCGAGAGAGGCGGCCTGA
GCGAACTGGATAAGGCCGGCTTCATCAAGAGACAGCTGGTGGAAACCCGGCAGATCACAAAGCACGTGGC
ACAGATCCTGGACTCCCGGATGAACACTAAGTACGACGAGAATGACAAGCTGATCCGGGAAGTGAAAGTG
ATCACCCTGAAGTCCAAGCTGGTGTCCGATTTCCGGAAGGATTTCCAGTTTTACAAAGTGCGCGAGATCA
ACAACTACCACCACGCCCACGACGCCTACCTGAACGCCGTCGTGGGAACCGCCCTGATCAAAAAGTACCC
TAAGCTGGAAAGCGAGTTCGTGTACGGCGACTACAAGGTGTACGACGTGCGGAAGATGATCGCCAAGAGC
GAGCAGGAAATCGGCAAGGCTACCGCCAAGTACTTCTTCTACAGCAACATCATGAACTTTTTCAAGACCG
AGATTACCCTGGCCAACGGCGAGATCCGGAAGCGGCCTCTGATCGAGACAAACGGCGAAACCGGGGAGAT
CGTGTGGGATAAGGGCCGGGATTTTGCCACCGTGCGGAAAGTGCTGAGCATGCCCCAAGTGAATATCGTG
AAAAAGACCGAGGTGCAGACAGGCGGCTTCAGCAAAGAGTCTATCCTGCCCAAGAGGAACAGCGATAAGC
TGATCGCCAGAAAGAAGGACTGGGACCCTAAGAAGTACGGCGGCTTCGACAGCCCCACCGTGGCCTATTC
TGTGCTGGTGGTGGCCAAAGTGGAAAAGGGCAAGTCCAAGAAACTGAAGAGTGTGAAAGAGCTGCTGGGG
ATCACCATCATGGAAAGAAGCAGCTTCGAGAAGAATCCCATCGACTTTCTGGAAGCCAAGGGCTACAAAG
AAGTGAAAAAGGACCTGATCATCAAGCTGCCTAAGTACTCCCTGTTCGAGCTGGAAAACGGCCGGAAGAG
AATGCTGGCCTCTGCCGGCGAACTGCAGAAGGGAAACGAACTGGCCCTGCCCTCCAAATATGTGAACTTC
CTGTACCTGGCCAGCCACTATGAGAAGCTGAAGGGCTCCCCCGAGGATAATGAGCAGAAACAGCTGTTTG
TGGAACAGCACAAGCACTACCTGGACGAGATCATCGAGCAGATCAGCGAGTTCTCCAAGAGAGTGATCCT
GGCCGACGCTAATCTGGACAAAGTGCTGTCCGCCTACAACAAGCACCGGGATAAGCCCATCAGAGAGCAG
GCCGAGAATATCATCCACCTGTTTACCCTGACCAATCTGGGAGCCCCTGCCGCCTTCAAGTACTTTGACA
CCACCATCGACCGGAAGAGGTACACCAGCACCAAAGAGGTGCTGGACGCCACCCTGATCCACCAGAGCAT
CACCGGCCTGTACGAGACACGGATCGACCTGTCTCAGCTGGGAGGCGATTCAGGCGGATCTCCCAAGAAG
AAGAGGAAAGTCGCTAGCGGCAGCGGCGCCACCAACTTCAGCCTGCTGAAGCAGGCCGGCGACGTGGAGG
AGAACCCCGGCCCCATGACCGAGTACAAGCCCACGGTGCGCCTCGCCACCCGCGACGACGTCCCCAGGGC
CGTACGCACCCTCGCCGCCGCGTTCGCCGACTACCCCGCCACGCGCCACACCGTCGATCCGGACCGCCAC
ATCGAGCGGGTCACCGAGCTGCAAGAACTCTTCCTCACGCGCGTCGGGCTCGACATCGGCAAGGTGTGGG
TCGCGGACGACGGCGCCGCGGTGGCGGTCTGGACCACGCCGGAGAGCGTCGAAGCGGGGGCGGTGTTCGC
CGAGATCGGCCCGCGCATGGCCGAGTTGAGCGGTTCCCGGCTGGCCGCGCAGCAACAGATGGAAGGCCTC
CTGGCGCCGCACCGGCCCAAGGAGCCCGCGTGGTTCCTGGCCACCGTCGGAGTCTCGCCCGACCACCAGG
GCAAGGGTCTGGGCAGCGCCGTCGTGCTCCCCGGAGTGGAGGCGGCCGAGCGCGCCGGGGTGCCCGCCTT
CCTGGAGACCTCCGCGCCCCGCAACCTCCCCTTCTACGAGCGGCTCGGCTTCACCGTCACCGCCGACGTC
GAGGTGCCCGAAGGACCGCGCACCTGGTGCATGACCCGCAAGCCCGGTGCCTGAACGCGTTAAGTCGACA
ATCAACCTCTGGATTACAAAATTTGTGAAAGATTGACTGGTATTCTTAACTATGTTGCTCCTTTTACGCT
ATGTGGATACGCTGCTTTAATGCCTTTGTATCATGCTATTGCTTCCCGTATGGCTTTCATTTTCTCCTCC
TTGTATAAATCCTGGTTGCTGTCTCTTTATGAGGAGTTGTGGCCCGTTGTCAGGCAACGTGGCGTGGTGT
GCACTGTGTTTGCTGACGCAACCCCCACTGGTTGGGGCATTGCCACCACCTGTCAGCTCCTTTCCGGGAC
TTTCGCTTTCCCCCTCCCTATTGCCACGGCGGAACTCATCGCCGCCTGCCTTGCCCGCTGCTGGACAGGG
GCTCGGCTGTTGGGCACTGACAATTCCGTGGTGTTGTCGGGGAAATCATCGTCCTTTCCTTGGCTGCTCG
CCTGTGTTGCCACCTGGATTCTGCGCGGGACGTCCTTCTGCTACGTCCCTTCGGCCCTCAATCCAGCGGA
CCTTCCTTCCCGCGGCCTGCTGCCGGCTCTGCGGCCTCTTCCGCGTCTTCGCCTTCGCCCTCAGACGAGT
CGGATCTCCCTTTGGGCCGCCTCCCCGCGTCGACTTTAAGACCAATGACTTACAAGGCAGCTGTAGATCT
TAGCCACTTTTTAAAAGAAAAGGGGGGACTGGAAGGGCTAATTCACTCCCAACGAAGACAAGATCTGCTT
TTTGCTTGTACTGGGTCTCTCTGGTTAGACCAGATCTGAGCCTGGGAGCTCTCTGGCTAACTAGGGAACC
CACTGCTTAAGCCTCAATAAAGCTTGCCTTGAGTGCTTCAAGTAGTGTGTGCCCGTCTGTTGTGTGACTC
TGGTAACTAGAGATCCCTCAGACCCTTTTAGTCAGTGTGGAAAATCTCTAGCAGTACGTATAGTAGTTCA
TGTCATCTTATTATTCAGTATTTATAACTTGCAAAGAAATGAATATCAGAGAGTGAGAGGAACTTGTTTA
TTGCAGCTTATAATGGTTACAAATAAAGCAATAGCATCACAAATTTCACAAATAAAGCATTTTTTTCACT
GCATTCTAGTTGTGGTTTGTCCAAACTCATCAATGTATCTTATCATGTCTGGCTCTAGCTATCCCGCCCC
TAACTCCGCCCATCCCGCCCCTAACTCCGCCCAGTTCCGCCCATTCTCCGCCCCATGGCTGACTAATTTT
TTTTATTTATGCAGAGGCCGAGGCCGCCTCGGCCTCTGAGCTATTCCAGAAGTAGTGAGGAGGCTTTTTT
GGAGGCCTAGGGACGTACCCAATTCGCCCTATAGTGAGTCGTATTACGCGCGCTCACTGGCCGTCGTTTT
ACAACGTCGTGACTGGGAAAACCCTGGCGTTACCCAACTTAATCGCCTTGCAGCACATCCCCCTTTCGCC
AGCTGGCGTAATAGCGAAGAGGCCCGCACCGATCGCCCTTCCCAACAGTTGCGCAGCCTGAATGGCGAAT
GGG
[124 nt withheld, positions 9104-9227]
C
[91 nt withheld, positions 9229-9319]
A
[49 nt withheld, positions 9321-9369]
CCTTTGACGTTGGAGTCCACGTTCTTT
[37 nt withheld, positions 9397-9433]
ACCCTATCTCGGTCTATTCTTTTGATTTATAAGGGATTTTGCCGATTTCGGCCTATTGGTTAAAAAATGA
GCTGATTTAACAAAAATTTAACGCGAATTTTAACAAAATATTAACGCTTACAATTTAGGTGGCACTTTTC
GGGGAAATGTGCGCGGAACCCCTATTTGTTTATTTTTCTAAATACATTCAAATATGTATCCGCTCATGAG
ACAATAACCCTGATAAATGCTTCAATAATATTGAAAAAGGAAGAGTATGAGTATTCAACATTTCCGTGTC
GCCCTTATTCCCTTTTTTGCGGCATTTTGCCTTCCTGTTTTTGCTCACCCAGAAACGCTGGTGAAAGTAA
AAGATGCTGAAGATCAGTTGGGTGCACGAGTGGGTTACATCGAACTGGATCTCAACAGCGGTAAGATCCT
TGAGAGTTTTCGCCCCGAAGAACGTTTTCCAATGATGAGCACTTTTAAAGTTCTGCTATGTGGCGCGGTA
TTATCCCGTATTGACGCCGGGCAAGAGCAACTCGGTCGCCGCATACACTATTCTCAGAATGACTTGGTTG
AGTACTCACCAGTCACAGAAAAGCATCTTACGGATGGCATGACAGTAAGAGAATTATGCAGTGCTGCCAT
AACCATGAGTGATAACACTGCGGCCAACTTACTTCTGACAACGATCGGAGGACCGAAGGAGCTAACCGCT
TTTTTGCACAACATGGGGGATCATGTAACTCGCCTTGATCGTTGGGAACCGGAGCTGAATGAAGCCATAC
CAAACGACGAGCGTGACACCACGATGCCTGTAGCAATGGCAACAACGTTGCGCAAACTATTAACTGGCGA
ACTACTTACTCTAGCTTCCCGGCAACAATTAATAGACTGGATGGAGGCGGATAAAGTTGCAGGACCACTT
CTGCGCTCGGCCCTTCCGGCTGGCTGGTTTATTGCTGATAAATCTGGAGCCGGTGAGCGTGGGTCTCGCG
GTATCATTGCAGCACTGGGGCCAGATGGTAAGCCCTCCCGTATCGTAGTTATCTACACGACGGGGAGTCA
GGCAACTATGGATGAACGAAATAGACAGATCGCTGAGATAGGTGCCTCACTGATTAAGCATTGGTAACTG
TCAGACCAAGTTTACTCATATATACTTTAGATTGATTTAAAACTTCATTTTTAATTTAAAAGGATCTAGG
TGAAGATCCTTTTTGATAATCTCATGACCAAAATCCCTTAACGTGAGTTTTCGTTCCACTGAGCGTCAGA
CCCCGTAGAAAAGATCAAAGGATCTTCTTGAGATCCTTTTTTTCTGCGCGTAATCTGCTGCTTGCAAACA
AAAAAACCACCGCTACCAGCGGTGGTTTGTTTGCCGGATCAAGAGCTACCAACTCTTTTTCCGAAGGTAA
CTGGCTTCAGCAGAGCGCAGATACCAAATACTGTTCTTCTAGTGTAGCCGTAGTTAGGCCACCACTTCAA
GAACTCTGTAGCACCGCCTACATACCTCGCTCTGCTAATCCTGTTACCAGTGGCTGCTGCCAGTGGCGAT
AAGTCGTGTCTTACCGGGTTGGACTCAAGACGATAGTTACCGGATAAGGCGCAGCGGTCGGGCTGAACGG
GGGGTTCGTGCACACAGCCCAGCTTGGAGCGAACGACCTACACCGAACTGAGATACCTACAGCGTGAGCT
ATGAGAAAGCGCCACGCTTCCCGAAGGGAGAAAGGCGGACAGGTATCCGGTAAGCGGCAGGGTCGGAACA
GGAGAGCGCACGAGGGAGCTTCCAGGGGGAAACGCCTGGTATCTTTATAGTCCTGTCGGGTTTCGCCACC
TCTGACTTGAGCGTCGATTTTTGTGATGCTCGTCAGGGGGGCGGAGCCTATGGAAAAACGCCAGCAACGC
GGCCTTTTTACGGTTCCTGGCCTTTTGCTGGCCTTTTGCTCACATGTTCTTTCCTGCGTTATCCCCTGAT
TCTGTGGATAACCGTATTACCGCCTTTGAGTGAGCTGATACCGCTCGCCGCAGCCGAACGACCGAGCGCA
GCGAGTCAGTGAGCGAGGAAGCGGAAGAGCGCCCAATACGCAAACCGCCTCTCCCCGCGCGTTGGCCGAT
TCATTAATGCAGCTGGCACGACAGGTTTCCCGACTGGAAAGCGGGCAGTGAGCGCAACGCAATTAATGTG
AGTTAGCTCACTCATTAGGCACCCCAGGCTTTACACTTTATGCTTCCGGCTCGTATGTTGTGTGGAATTG
TGAGCGGATAACAATTTCACACAGGAAACAGCTATGACCATGATTACGCCAAGCGCGCAATTAACCCTCA
CTAAAGGGAACAAAAGCT
